>Addgene plasmid #222483 | pESC-LYS | addgene full sequence | sequence record 445553 | Addgene NGS Result
TCGCGCGTTTCGGTGATGACGGTGAAAACCTCTGACACATGCAGCTCCCGGAGACGGTCACAGCTTGTCT
GTAAGCGGATGCCGGGAGCAGACAAGCCCGTCAGGGCGCGTCAGCGGGTGTTGGCGGGTGTCGGGGCTGG
CTTAACTATGCGGCATCAGAGCAGATTGTACTGAGAGTGCACCATACCAGCTTTTCAATTCAATTCAGCC
AGCGGAATTCCACTTACAGCTTTTCAATTCAATTCTGCCAGCGGAATTCCACTTACAGCTTTTCAATTCA
ATTCAGCCAGCGGAATTCCACTTGCAATTACATAAAAAATTCCGGCGGTTTTTCGCGTGTGACTCAATGT
CGAAATACCTGCCTAATGAACATGAACATCGCCCAAATGTATTTGAAGACCCGCTGGGAGAAGTTCAAGA
TATATAAGTAACAAGCAGCCAATAGTATAAAAAAAAATCTGAGTTTATTACCTTTCCTGGAATTTCAGTG
AAAAACTGCTAATTATAGAGAGATATCACAGAGTTACTCACTAATGACTAACGAAAAGGTCTGGATAGAG
AAGTTGGATAATCCAACTCTTTCAGTGTTACCACATGACTTTTTACGCCCACAACAAGAACCTTATACGA
AACAAGCTACATATTCGTTACAGCTACCTCAGCTCGATGTGCCTCATGATAGTTTTTCTAACAAATACGC
TGTCGCTTTGAGTGTATGGGCTGCATTGATATATAGAGTAACCGGTGACGATGATATTGTTCTTTATATT
GCGAATAACAAAATCTTAAGATTCAATATTCAACCAACGTGGTCATTTAATGAGCTGTATTCTACAATTA
ACAATGAGTTGAACAAGCTCAATTCTATTGAGGCCAATTTTTCCTTTGACGAGCTAGCTGAAAAAATTCA
AAGTTGCCAAGACCTGGAAAGGACCCCTCAGTTGTTCCGTTTGGCCTTTTTGGAAAACCAAGATTTCAAA
TTAGACGAGTTCAAGCATCATTTAGTGGACTTTGCTTTGAATTTGGATACCAGTAATAATGCGCATGTTT
TGAACTTAATTTATAACAGCTTACTGTATTCGAATGAAAGAGTAACCATTGTTGCGGACCAATTTACTCA
ATATTTGACTGCTGCGCTAAGCGATCCATCCAATTGCATAACTAAAATCTCTCTGATCACCGCATCATCC
AAGGATAGTTTACCTGATCCAACTAAGAACTTGGGCTGGTGCGATTTCGTGGGGTGTATTCACGACATTT
TCCAGGACAATGCTGAAGCCTTCCCAGAGAGAACCTGTGTTGTGGAGACTCCAACACTAAATTCCGACAA
GTCCCGTTCTTTCACTTATCGCGACATCAACCGCACTTCTAACATAGTTGCCCATTATTTGATTAAAACA
GGTATCAAAAGAGGTGATGTAGTGATGATCTATTCTTCTAGGGGTGTGGATTTGATGGTATGTGTGATGG
GTGTCTTGAAAGCCGGCGCAACCTTTTCAGTTATCGACCCTGCATATCCCCCAGCCAGACAAACCATTTA
CTTAGGTGTTGCTAAACCACGTGGGTTGATTGTTATTAGAGCTGCTGGACAATTGGATCAACTAGTAGAA
GATTACATCAATGATGAATTGGAGATTGTTTCAAGAATCAATTCCATCGCTATTCAAGAAAATGGTACCA
TTGAAGGTGGCAAATTGGACAATGGCGAGGATGTTTTGGCTCCATATGATCACTACAAAGACACCAGAAC
AGGTGTTGTAGTTGGACCAGATTCCAACCCAACCCTATCTTTCACATCTGGTTCCGAAGGTATTCCTAAG
GGTGTTCTTGGTAGACATTTTTCCTTGGCTTATTATTTCAATTGGATGTCCAAAAGGTTCAACTTAACAG
AAAATGATAAATTCACAATGCTGAGCGGTATTGCACATGATCCAATTCAAAGAGATATGTTTACACCATT
ATTTTTAGGTGCCCAATTGTATGTCCCTACTCAAGATGATATTGGTACACCGGGCCGTTTAGCGGAATGG
ATGAGTAAGTATGGTTGCACAGTTACCCATTTAACACCTGCCATGGGTCAATTACTTACTGCCCAAGCTA
CTACACCATTCCCTAAGTTACATCATGCGTTCTTTGTGGGTGACATTTTAACAAAACGTGATTGTCTGAG
GTTACAAACCTTGGCAGAAAATTGCCGTATTGTTAATATGTACGGTACCACTGAAACACAGCGTGCAGTT
TCTTATTTCGAAGTTAAATCAAAAAATGACGATCCAAACTTTTTGAAAAAATTGAAAGATGTCATGCCTG
CTGGTAAAGGTATGTTGAACGTTCAGCTACTAGTTGTTAACAGGAACGATCGTACTCAAATATGTGGTAT
TGGCGAAATAGGTGAGATTTATGTTCGTGCAGGTGGTTTGGCCGAAGGTTATAGAGGATTACCAGAATTG
AATAAAGAAAAATTTGTGAACAACTGGTTTGTTGAAAAAGATCACTGGAATTATTTGGATAAGGATAATG
GTGAACCTTGGAGACAATTCTGGTTAGGTCCAAGAGATAGATTGTACAGAACGGGTGATTTAGGTCGTTA
TCTACCAAACGGTGACTGTGAATGTTGCGGTAGGGCTGATGATCAAGTTAAAATTCGTGGGTTCAGAATC
GAATTAGGAGAAATAGATACGCACATTTCCCAACATCCATTGGTAAGAGAAAACATTACTTTAGTTCGCA
AAAATGCCGACAATGAGCCAACATTGATCACATTTATGGTCCCAAGATTTGACAAGCCAGATGACTTGTC
TAAGTTCCAAAGTGATGTTCCAAAGGAGGTTGAAACTGACCCTATAGTTAAGGGCTTAATCGGTTACCAT
CTTTTATCCAAGGACATCAGGACTTTCTTAAAGAAAAGATTGGCTAGCTATGCTATGCCTTCCTTGATTG
TGGTTATGGATAAACTACCATTGAATCCAAATGGTAAAGTTGATAAGCCTAAACTTCAATTCCCAACTCC
CAAGCAATTAAATTTGGTAGCTGAAAATACAGTTTCTGAAACTGACGACTCTCAGTTTACCAATGTTGAG
CGCGAGGTTAGAGACTTATGGTTAAGTATATTACCTACCAAGCCAGCATCTGTATCACCAGATGATTCGT
TTTTCGATTTAGGTGGTCATTCTATCTTGGCTACCAAAATGATTTTTACCTTAAAGAAAAAGCTGCAAGT
TGATTTACCATTGGGCACAATTTTCAAGTATCCAACGATAAAGGCCTTTGCCGCGGAAATTGACAGAATT
AAATCATCGGGTGGATCATCTCAAGGTGAGGTCGTCGAAAATGTCACTGCAAATTATGCGGAAGACGCCA
AGAAATTGGTTGAGACGCTACCAAGTTCGTACCCCTCTCGTGAATATTTTGTTGAACCTAATAGTGCCGA
AGGAAAAACAACAATTAATGTGTTTGTTACCGGTGTCACAGGATTTCTGGGCTCCTACATCCTTGCAGAT
TTGTTAGGACGTTCTCCAAAGAACTACAGTTTCAAAGTGTTTGCCCACGTCAGGGCCAAGGAGGATGAAG
AAGCTGCATTTGCAAGATTACAAAAGGCAGGTATCACCTATGGTACTTGGAACGAAAAATTTGCCTCAAA
TATTAAAGTTGTATTAGGCGATTTATCTAAAAGCCAATTTGGTCTTTCAGATGAGAAGTGGATGGATTTG
GCAAACACAGTTGATATAATTATCCATAATGGTGCGTTAGTTCACTGGGTTTATCCATATGCCAAATTGA
GGGACCCAAATGTTATTTCAACTATCAATGTTATGAGCTTAGCCGCCGTCGGCAAGCCAAAGTTCTTTGA
CTTTGTTTCCTCCACTTCTACTCTTGACACTGAATACTACTTTAATTTGTCAGATAAACTTGTTAGCGAA
GGGAAGCCAGGCATTTTAGAATCAGACGATTTAATGAACTCTGCAAGCGGGCTCACTGGTGGATATGGTC
AGTCCAAATGGGCTGCTGAGTACATCATTAGACGTGCAGGTGAAAGGGGCCTACGTGGGTGTATTGTCAG
ACCAGGTTACGTAACAGGTGCCTCTGCCAATGGTTCTTCAAACACAGATGATTTCTTATTGAGATTTTTG
AAAGGTTCAGTCCAATTAGGTAAGATTCCAGATATCGAAAATTCCGTGAATATGGTTCCAGTAGATCATG
TTGCTCGTGTTGTTGTTGCTACGTCTTTGAATCCTCCCAAAGAAAATGAATTGGCCGTTGCTCAAGTAAC
GGGTCACCCAAGAATATTATTCAAAGACTACTTGTATACTTTACACGATTATGGTTACGATGTCGAAATC
GAAAGCTATTCTAAATGGAAGAAATCATTGGAGGCGTCTGTTATTGACAGGAATGAAGAAAATGCGTTGT
ATCCTTTGCTACACATGGTCTTAGACAACTTACCTGAAAGTACCAAAGCTCCGGAACTAGACGATAGGAA
CGCCGTGGCATCTTTAAAGAAAGACACCGCATGGACAGGTGTTGATTGGTCTAATGGAATAGGTGTTACT
CCAGAAGAGGTTGGTATATATATTGCATTTTTAAACAAGGTTGGATTTTTACCTCCACCAACTCATAATG
ACAAACTTCCACTGCCAAGTATAGAACTAACTCAAGCGCAAATAAGTCTAGTTGCTTCAGGTGCTGGTGC
TCGTGGAAGCTCCGCAGCAGCTTAAGGTTGAGCATTACGTATGATATGTCCATGTACAATAATTAAATAT
GAATTAGGAGAAAGACTTAGCTTCTTTTCGGGTGATGTCACTTAAAAACTCCGAGAATAATATATAATAA
GAGAATAAAATATTAGTTATTGAATAAGAACTGTAAATCAGCTGGCGTTAGTCTGCTAATGGCAGCTTCA
TCTTGGTTTATTGTAGCATGAATCATATTTGCCTTTTTTTCCTGTAATTCAATGATTCTTGCTTCTATAC
TATCCTCAATGCAAAACCTTGTGATCTTCACAGGTCGATACTGACCAATTCTATGAACTCTATCACCACT
TTGCCATTCAACACTAGGGTTCCACCATGGGTCTAAAATGAATACTCCCGGGCCTATGCGGTGTGAAATA
CCGCACAGATGCGTAAGGAGAAAATACCGCATCAGGAAATTGTAAGCGTTAATATTTTGTTAAAATTCGC
GTTAAATTTTTGTTAAATCAGCTCATTTTTTAACCAATAGGCCGAAATCGGCAAAATCCCTTATAAATCA
AAAGAATAGACCGAGATAGGGT
[37 nt withheld, positions 5273-5309]
AAAGAACGTGGACTCCAACGTCAAAGG
[49 nt withheld, positions 5337-5385]
T
[91 nt withheld, positions 5387-5477]
G
[124 nt withheld, positions 5479-5602]
CCATTCGCCATTCAGGCTGCGCAACTGTTGGGAAGGGCGATCGGTGCGGGCCTCTTCGCTATTACGCCAG
CTGAATTGGAGCGACCTCATGCTATACCTGAGAAAGCAACCTGACCTACAGGAAAGAGTTACTCAAGAAT
AAGAATTTTCGTTTTAAAACCTAAGAGTCACTTTAAAATTTGTATACACTTATTTTTTTTATAACTTATT
TAATAATAAAAATCATAAATCATAAGAAATTCGCTTATTTAGAAGTGTCAACAACGTATCTACCAACGAT
TTGACCCTTTTCCATCTTTTCGTAAATTTCTGGCAAGGTAGACAAGCCGACAACCTTGATTGGAGACTTG
ACCAAACCTCTGGCGAAGAATTGTTAATTAAGAGCTCAGATCTTATCGTCGTCATCCTTGTAATCCATCG
ATACTAGTGCGGCCGCCCTTTAGTGAGGGTTGAATTCGAATTTTCAAAAATTCTTACTTTTTTTTTGGAT
GGACGCAAAGAAGTTTAATAATCATATTACATGGCATTACCACCATATACATATCCATATACATATCCAT
ATCTAATCTTACTTATATGTTGTGGAAATGTAAAGAGCCCCATTATCTTAGCCTAAAAAAACCTTCTCTT
TGGAACTTTCAGTAATACGCTTAACTGCTCATTGCTATATTGAAGTACGGATTAGAAGCCGCCGAGCGGG
TGACAGCCCTCCGAAGGAAGACTCTCCTCCGTGCGTCCTCGTCTTCACCGGTCGCGTTCCTGAAACGCAG
ATGTGCCTCGCGCCGCACTGCTCCGAACAATAAAGATTCTACAATACTAGCTTTTATGGTTATGAAGAGG
AAAAATTGGCAGTAACCTGGCCCCACAAACCTTCAAATGAACGAATCAAATTAACAACCATAGGATGATA
ATGCGATTAGTTTTTTAGCCTTATTTCTGGGGTAATTAATCAGCGAAGCGATGATTTTTGATCTATTAAC
AGATATATAAATGCAAAAACTGCATAACCACTTTAACTAATACTTTCAACATTTTCGGTTTGTATTACTT
CTTATTCAAATGTAATAAAAGTATCAACAAAAAATTGTTAATATACCTCTATACTTTAACGTCAAGGAGA
AAAAACCCCGGATCCGTAATACGACTCACTATAGGGCCCGGGCGTCGACATGGAACAGAAGTTGATTTCC
GAAGAAGACCTCGAGTAAGCTTGGTACCGCGGCTAGCTAAGATCCGCTCTAACCGAAAAGGAAGGAGTTA
GACAACCTGAAGTCTAGGTCCCTATTTATTTTTTTATAGTTATGTTAGTATTAAGAACGTTATTTATATT
TCAAATTTTTCTTTTTTTTCTGTACAGACGCGTGTACGCATGTAACATTATACTGAAAACCTTGCTTGAG
AAGGTTTTGGGACGCTCGAAGATCCAGCTGCATTAATGAATCGGCCAACGCGCGGGGAGAGGCGGTTTGC
GTATTGGGCGCTCTTCCGCTTCCTCGCTCACTGACTCGCTGCGCTCGGTCGTTCGGCTGCGGCGAGCGGT
ATCAGCTCACTCAAAGGCGGTAATACGGTTATCCACAGAATCAGGGGATAACGCAGGAAAGAACATGTGA
GCAAAAGGCCAGCAAAAGGCCAGGAACCGTAAAAAGGCCGCGTTGCTGGCGTTTTTCCATAGGCTCCGCC
CCCCTGACGAGCATCACAAAAATCGACGCTCAAGTCAGAGGTGGCGAAACCCGACAGGACTATAAAGATA
CCAGGCGTTTCCCCCTGGAAGCTCCCTCGTGCGCTCTCCTGTTCCGACCCTGCCGCTTACCGGATACCTG
TCCGCCTTTCTCCCTTCGGGAAGCGTGGCGCTTTCTCATAGCTCACGCTGTAGGTATCTCAGTTCGGTGT
AGGTCGTTCGCTCCAAGCTGGGCTGTGTGCACGAACCCCCCGTTCAGCCCGACCGCTGCGCCTTATCCGG
TAACTATCGTCTTGAGTCCAACCCGGTAAGACACGACTTATCGCCACTGGCAGCAGCCACTGGTAACAGG
ATTAGCAGAGCGAGGTATGTAGGCGGTGCTACAGAGTTCTTGAAGTGGTGGCCTAACTACGGCTACACTA
GAAGAACAGTATTTGGTATCTGCGCTCTGCTGAAGCCAGTTACCTTCGGAAAAAGAGTTGGTAGCTCTTG
ATCCGGCAAACAAACCACCGCTGGTAGCGGTGGTTTTTTTGTTTGCAAGCAGCAGATTACGCGCAGAAAA
AAAGGATCTCAAGAAGATCCTTTGATCTTTTCTACGGGGTCTGACGCTCAGTGGAACGAAAACTCACGTT
AAGGGATTTTGGTCATGAGATTATCAAAAAGGATCTTCACCTAGATCCTTTTAAATTAAAAATGAAGTTT
TAAATCAATCTAAAGTATATATGAGTAAACTTGGTCTGACAGTTACCAATGCTTAATCAGTGAGGCACCT
ATCTCAGCGATCTGTCTATTTCGTTCATCCATAGTTGCCTGACTCCCCGTCGTGTAGATAACTACGATAC
GGGAGGGCTTACCATCTGGCCCCAGTGCTGCAATGATACCGCGAGACCCACGCTCACCGGCTCCAGATTT
ATCAGCAATAAACCAGCCAGCCGGAAGGGCCGAGCGCAGAAGTGGTCCTGCAACTTTATCCGCCTCCATC
CAGTCTATTAATTGTTGCCGGGAAGCTAGAGTAAGTAGTTCGCCAGTTAATAGTTTGCGCAACGTTGTTG
CCATTGCTACAGGCATCGTGGTGTCACGCTCGTCGTTTGGTATGGCTTCATTCAGCTCCGGTTCCCAACG
ATCAAGGCGAGTTACATGATCCCCCATGTTGTGCAAAAAAGCGGTTAGCTCCTTCGGTCCTCCGATCGTT
GTCAGAAGTAAGTTGGCCGCAGTGTTATCACTCATGGTTATGGCAGCACTGCATAATTCTCTTACTGTCA
TGCCATCCGTAAGATGCTTTTCTGTGACTGGTGAGTACTCAACCAAGTCATTCTGAGAATAGTGTATGCG
GCGACCGAGTTGCTCTTGCCCGGCGTCAATACGGGATAATACCGCGCCACATAGCAGAACTTTAAAAGTG
CTCATCATTGGAAAACGTTCTTCGGGGCGAAAACTCTCAAGGATCTTACCGCTGTTGAGATCCAGTTCGA
TGTAACCCACTCGTGCACCCAACTGATCTTCAGCATCTTTTACTTTCACCAGCGTTTCTGGGTGAGCAAA
AACAGGAAGGCAAAATGCCGCAAAAAAGGGAATAAGGGCGACACGGAAATGTTGAATACTCATACTCTTC
CTTTTTCAATATTATTGAAGCATTTATCAGGGTTATTGTCTCATGAGCGGATACATATTTGAATGTATTT
AGAAAAATAAACAAATAGGGGTTCCGCGCACATTTCCCCGAAAAGTGCCACCTGAACGAAGCATCTGTGC
TTCATTTTGTAGAACAAAAATGCAACGCGAGAGCGCTAATTTTTCAAACAAAGAATCTGAGCTGCATTTT
TACAGAACAGAAATGCAACGCGAAAGCGCTATTTTACCAACGAAGAATCTGTGCTTCATTTTTGTAAAAC
AAAAATGCAACGCGAGAGCGCTAATTTTTCAAACAAAGAATCTGAGCTGCATTTTTACAGAACAGAAATG
CAACGCGAGAGCGCTATTTTACCAACAAAGAATCTATACTTCTTTTTTGTTCTACAAAAATGCATCCCGA
GAGCGCTATTTTTCTAACAAAGCATCTTAGATTACTTTTTTTCTCCTTTGTGCGCTCTATAATGCAGTCT
CTTGATAACTTTTTGCACTGTAGGTCCGTTAAGGTTAGAAGAAGGCTACTTTGGTGTCTATTTTCTCTTC
CATAAAAAAAGCCTGACTCCACTTCCCGCGTTTACTGATTACTAGCGAAGCTGCGGGTGCATTTTTTCAA
GATAAAGGCATCCCCGATTATATTCTATACCGATGTGGATTGCGCATACTTTGTGAACAGAAAGTGATAG
CGTTGATGATTCTTCATTGGTCAGAAAATTATGAACGGTTTCTTCTATTTTGTCTCTATATACTACGTAT
AGGAAATGTTTACATTTTCGTATTGTTTTCGATTCACTCTATGAATAGTTCTTACTACAATTTTTTTGTC
TAAAGAGTAATACTAGAGATAAACATAAAAAATGTAGAGGTCGAGTTTAGATGCAAGTTCAAGGAGCGAA
AGGTGGATGGGTAGGTTATATAGGGATATAGCACAGAGATATATAGCAAAGAGATACTTTTGAGCAATGT
TTGTGGAAGCGGTATTCGCAATATTTTAGTAGCTCGTTACAGTCCGGTGCGTTTTTGGTTTTTTGAAAGT
GCGTCTTCAGAGCGCTTTTGGTTTTCAAAAGCGCTCTGAAGTTCCTATACTTTCTAGAGAATAGGAACTT
CGGAATAGGAACTTCAAAGCGTTTCCGAAAACGAGCGCTTCCGAAAATGCAACGCGAGCTGCGCACATAC
AGCTCACTGTTCACGTCGCACCTATATCTGCGTGTTGCCTGTATATATATATACATGAGAAGAACGGCAT
AGTGCGTGTTTATGCTTAAATGCGTACTTATATGCGTCTATTTATGTAGGATGAAAGGTAGTCTAGTACC
TCCTGTGATATTATCCCATTCCATGCGGGGTATCGTATGCTTCCTTCAGCACTACCCTTTAGCTGTTCTA
TATGCTGCCACTCCTCAATTGGATTAGTCTCATCCTTCAATGCTATCATTTCCTTTGATATTGGATCATA
CTAAGAAACCATTATTATCATGACATTAACCTATAAAAATAGGCGTATCACGAGGCCCTTTCGTC
Features (pLannotate 1.2.2; 19 found; start..end, strand, type, name):
    137..186     +  misc_feature   bom (fragment): basis of mobility region from pBR322
    294..533     +  promoter       LYS2 promoter: S. cerevisiae LYS2
    534..4715    +  CDS            LYS2: alpha-aminoadipate reductase, required for lysine biosynthesis; S. cerevisiae LYS2; yeast auxotrophic marker
   4846..5085    -  CDS            RAD16 (fragment): RAD16_YEAST - Experimental evidence at protein level: Swiss-Prot protein existence level 1. Component of the global genome repair (GGR) complex which promotes global genome nucleotide excision repair (GG-NER) which removes DNA damage from nontranscribing DNA. Involved in differential repair of DNA after UV damage. Will repair preferentially the MAT-alpha locus compared with the HML-alpha locus. From Saccharomyces cerevisiae (strain ATCC 204508 / S288c) (Baker's yeast).
   5095..5146    +  misc_feature   bom (fragment): basis of mobility region from pBR322
   5174..5602    -  rep_origin     f1 ori (sequence partly withheld): f1 bacteriophage origin of replication; arrow indicates direction of (+) strand synthesis
   5606..5675    -  CDS            lacZα (fragment): LacZα fragment of β-galactosidase; lacZ fragment
   5681..5846    -  terminator     ADH1 terminator: S. cerevisiae ADH1; transcription terminator for the S. cerevisiae alcohol dehydrogenase 1 (ADH1) gene
   5850..5972    -  CDS            ADH1 (fragment): ADH1_YEAST - Also known as ADC1. Experimental evidence at protein level: Swiss-Prot protein existence level 1. This isozyme preferentially catalyzes the conversion of primary unbranched alcohols to their corresponding aldehydes. Also shows activity toward secondary alcohols. From Saccharomyces cerevisiae (strain ATCC 204508 / S288c) (Baker's yeast).
   5991..6017    -  CDS            3xFLAG (fragment): three tandem FLAG® epitope tags
   6064..6728    +  promoter       GAL1,10 promoter: GAL1 and GAL10 genes of S. cerevisiae; divergent inducible promoter, regulated by Gal4
   6739..6757    +  promoter       T7 promoter: promoter for bacteriophage T7 RNA polymerase
   6834..7023    +  terminator     CYC1 terminator: S. cerevisiae CYC1; transcription terminator for CYC1
   7026..7083    -  CDS            lacI (fragment): lac repressor; lacI; The lac repressor binds to the lac operator to inhibit transcription in E. coli. This inhibition can be relieved by adding lactose or isopropyl-β-D-thiogalactopyranoside (IPTG).
   7266..7854    -  rep_origin     ori: high-copy-number ColE1/pMB1/pBR322/pUC origin of replication
   8025..8885    -  CDS            AmpR: β-lactamase; bla; confers resistance to ampicillin, carbenicillin, and related antibiotics
   8886..8990    -  promoter       AmpR promoter: bla
   9017..10359   -  rep_origin     2μ ori: yeast 2μ plasmid origin of replication
  10427..35      +  CDS            rop (fragment) (across the origin): Rop protein, which maintains plasmids at low copy number; rop
