[The description below was written by a language model from this plasmid's Addgene catalogue record and pLannotate feature annotations shown in this document.]
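Description:
pESC-LYS is an empty yeast expression backbone derived from the commercial pESC-URA vector, in which the selectable marker is LYS2 rather than URA3. It is an E. coli–S. cerevisiae shuttle plasmid of roughly 10.4 kb. In bacteria it replicates from a high-copy ColE1/pUC-type origin and is selected through the β-lactamase (AmpR) gene with its own promoter. In yeast it is maintained episomally at multiple copies by the 2μ origin and selected by complementation of lysine auxotrophy. The LYS2 cassette comprises the native LYS2 promoter and the full alpha-aminoadipate reductase coding sequence. A short fragment of the RAD16 gene lies just downstream of it, presumably carried along with the genomic LYS2 segment. An f1 origin is also present, and small remnants of bom, rop, lacZα and lacI are annotated as leftover backbone sequence.

The expression module is built around the divergent GAL1,10 promoter, which is regulated by Gal4 and drives galactose-inducible transcription in both directions, so that two open reading frames can be expressed from one plasmid. One side leads toward a FLAG epitope sequence and the ADH1 terminator. The other side carries a T7 promoter and ends in the CYC1 terminator. The catalogue lists a C-terminal Myc tag, which fits this side, although the feature table does not annotate it. No insert is present. According to the record, the vector is intended for co-expression of two FLAG- and Myc-tagged proteins in yeast. It was made as part of a system that expands the set of selection markers so that many different plasmids can be introduced into the same cell.
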