Addgene plasmid #222483: pESC-LYS
Purpose: (Empty Backbone) Co-expression of two genes in yeast with FLAG and MYC tags and LYS2 selection
Depositing lab: Tetsuo Matsuzaki & Kiyofumi Yamada. Depositing organization: Nagoya University School of Medicine. Publication: A novel plasmid-based experimental system in Saccharomyces cerevisiae that enables the introduction of 10 different plasmids into cells. Dong G, Nakai T, Matsuzaki T. FEBS Open Bio. 2024 Oct 10. doi: 10.1002/2211-5463.13893. PubMed 39387713.
Backbone
  Vector backbone: pESC-URA
  Backbone manufacturer: Agilent Technologies
  Backbone size (bp): 10349
  Vector type: Yeast Expression
  Selectable markers: LYS2
  Tag / fusion protein: FLAG (C terminal on backbone); Myc (C terminal on backbone)
Growth in bacteria
  Bacterial resistance: Ampicillin, 100 μg/mL
  Growth temperature: 37°C
  Growth strain: DH5alpha
  Copy number: High Copy
Gene/Insert
  Gene/Insert name: None
  Tag / fusion protein: FLAG (C terminal on backbone); Myc (C terminal on backbone)
Terms and licenses: Academic/Nonprofit Terms; Industry Terms: Not Available to Industry
Depositor comments: Please visit https://doi.org/10.1101/2023.05.01.538886 for bioRxiv preprint.
How to cite: pESC-LYS was a gift from Tetsuo Matsuzaki & Kiyofumi Yamada (Addgene plasmid # 222483 ; http://n2t.net/addgene:222483 ; RRID:Addgene_222483)
