>Addgene plasmid #222483 | pESC-LYS | depositor partial sequence | sequence record 435763 | LYS2
ATGACTAACGAAAAGGTCTGGATAGAGAAGTTGGATAATCCAACTCTTTCAGTGTTACCACATGACTTTT
TACGCCCACAACAAGAACCTTATACGAAACAAGCTACATATTCGTTACAGCTACCTCAGCTCGATGTGCC
TCATGATAGTTTTTCTAACAAATACGCTGTCGCTTTGAGTGTATGGGCTGCATTGATATATAGAGTAACC
GGTGACGATGATATTGTTCTTTATATTGCGAATAACAAAATCTTAAGATTCAATATTCAACCAACGTGGT
CATTTAATGAGCTGTATTCTACAATTAACAATGAGTTGAACAAGCTCAATTCTATTGAGGCCAATTTTTC
CTTTGACGAGCTAGCTGAAAAAATTCAAAGTTGCCAAGACCTGGAAAGGACCCCTCAGTTGTTCCGTTTG
GCCTTTTTGGAAAACCAAGATTTCAAATTAGACGAGTTCAAGCATCATTTAGTGGACTTTGCTTTGAATT
TGGATACCAGTAATAATGCGCATGTTTTGAACTTAATTTATAACAGCTTACTGTATTCGAATGAAAGAGT
AACCATTGTTGCGGACCAATTTACTCAATATTTGACTGCTGCGCTAAGCGATCCATCCAATTGCATAACT
AAAATCTCTCTGATCACCGCATCATCCAAGGATAGTTTACCTGATCCAACTAAGAACTTGGGCTGGTGCG
ATTTCGTGGGGTGTATTCACGACATTTTCCAGGACAATGCTGAAGCCTTCCCAGAGAGAACCTGTGTTGT
GGAGACTCCAACACTAAATTCCGACAAGTCCCGTTCTTTCACTTATCGCGACATCAACCGCACTTCTAAC
ATAGTTGCCCATTATTTGATTAAAACAGGTATCAAAAGAGGTGATGTAGTGATGATCTATTCTTCTAGGG
GTGTGGATTTGATGGTATGTGTGATGGGTGTCTTGAAAGCCGGCGCAACCTTTTCAGTTATCGACCCTGC
ATATCCCCCAGCCAGACAAACCATTTACTTAGGTGTTGCTAAACCACGTGGGTTGATTGTTATTAGAGCT
GCTGGACAATTGGATCAACTAGTAGAAGATTACATCAATGATGAATTGGAGATTGTTTCAAGAATCAATT
CCATCGCTATTCAAGAAAATGGTACCATTGAAGGTGGCAAATTGGACAATGGCGAGGATGTTTTGGCTCC
ATATGATCACTACAAAGACACCAGAACAGGTGTTGTAGTTGGACCAGATTCCAACCCAACCCTATCTTTC
ACATCTGGTTCCGAAGGTATTCCTAAGGGTGTTCTTGGTAGACATTTTTCCTTGGCTTATTATTTCAATT
GGATGTCCAAAAGGTTCAACTTAACAGAAAATGATAAATTCACAATGCTGAGCGGTATTGCACATGATCC
AATTCAAAGAGATATGTTTACACCATTATTTTTAGGTGCCCAATTGTATGTCCCTACTCAAGATGATATT
GGTACACCGGGCCGTTTAGCGGAATGGATGAGTAAGTATGGTTGCACAGTTACCCATTTAACACCTGCCA
TGGGTCAATTACTTACTGCCCAAGCTACTACACCATTCCCTAAGTTACATCATGCGTTCTTTGTGGGTGA
CATTTTAACAAAACGTGATTGTCTGAGGTTACAAACCTTGGCAGAAAATTGCCGTATTGTTAATATGTAC
GGTACCACTGAAACACAGCGTGCAGTTTCTTATTTCGAAGTTAAATCAAAAAATGACGATCCAAACTTTT
TGAAAAAATTGAAAGATGTCATGCCTGCTGGTAAAGGTATGTTGAACGTTCAGCTACTAGTTGTTAACAG
GAACGATCGTACTCAAATATGTGGTATTGGCGAAATAGGTGAGATTTATGTTCGTGCAGGTGGTTTGGCC
GAAGGTTATAGAGGATTACCAGAATTGAATAAAGAAAAATTTGTGAACAACTGGTTTGTTGAAAAAGATC
ACTGGAATTATTTGGATAAGGATAATGGTGAACCTTGGAGACAATTCTGGTTAGGTCCAAGAGATAGATT
GTACAGAACGGGTGATTTAGGTCGTTATCTACCAAACGGTGACTGTGAATGTTGCGGTAGGGCTGATGAT
CAAGTTAAAATTCGTGGGTTCAGAATCGAATTAGGAGAAATAGATACGCACATTTCCCAACATCCATTGG
TAAGAGAAAACATTACTTTAGTTCGCAAAAATGCCGACAATGAGCCAACATTGATCACATTTATGGTCCC
AAGATTTGACAAGCCAGATGACTTGTCTAAGTTCCAAAGTGATGTTCCAAAGGAGGTTGAAACTGACCCT
ATAGTTAAGGGCTTAATCGGTTACCATCTTTTATCCAAGGACATCAGGACTTTCTTAAAGAAAAGATTGG
CTAGCTATGCTATGCCTTCCTTGATTGTGGTTATGGATAAACTACCATTGAATCCAAATGGTAAAGTTGA
TAAGCCTAAACTTCAATTCCCAACTCCCAAGCAATTAAATTTGGTAGCTGAAAATACAGTTTCTGAAACT
GACGACTCTCAGTTTACCAATGTTGAGCGCGAGGTTAGAGACTTATGGTTAAGTATATTACCTACCAAGC
CAGCATCTGTATCACCAGATGATTCGTTTTTCGATTTAGGTGGTCATTCTATCTTGGCTACCAAAATGAT
TTTTACCTTAAAGAAAAAGCTGCAAGTTGATTTACCATTGGGCACAATTTTCAAGTATCCAACGATAAAG
GCCTTTGCCGCGGAAATTGACAGAATTAAATCATCGGGTGGATCATCTCAAGGTGAGGTCGTCGAAAATG
TCACTGCAAATTATGCGGAAGACGCCAAGAAATTGGTTGAGACGCTACCAAGTTCGTACCCCTCTCGTGA
ATATTTTGTTGAACCTAATAGTGCCGAAGGAAAAACAACAATTAATGTGTTTGTTACCGGTGTCACAGGA
TTTCTGGGCTCCTACATCCTTGCAGATTTGTTAGGACGTTCTCCAAAGAACTACAGTTTCAAAGTGTTTG
CCCACGTCAGGGCCAAGGATGAAGAAGCTGCATTTGCAAGATTACAAAAGGCAGGTATCACCTATGGTAC
TTGGAACGAAAAATTTGCCTCAAATATTAAAGTTGTATTAGGCGATTTATCTAAAAGCCAATTTGGTCTT
TCAGATGAGAAGTGGATGGATTTGGCAAACACAGTTGATATAATTATCCATAATGGTGCGTTAGTTCACT
GGGTTTATCCATATGCCAAATTGAGGGACCCAAATGTTATTTCAACTATCAATGTTATGAGCTTAGCCGC
CGTCGGCAAGCCAAAGTTCTTTGACTTTGTTTCCTCCACTTCTACTCTTGACACTGAATACTACTTTAAT
TTGTCAGATAAACTTGTTAGCGAAGGGAAGCCAGGCATTTTAGAATCAGACGATTTAATGAACTCTGCAA
GCGGGCTCACTGGTGGATATGGTCAGTCCAAATGGGCTGCTGAGTACATCATTAGACGTGCAGGTGAAAG
GGGCCTACGTGGGTGTATTGTCAGACCAGGTTACGTAACAGGTGCCTCTGCCAATGGTTCTTCAAACACA
GATGATTTCTTATTGAGATTTTTGAAAGGTTCAGTCCAATTAGGTAAGATTCCAGATATCGAAAATTCCG
TGAATATGGTTCCAGTAGATCATGTTGCTCGTGTTGTTGTTGCTACGTCTTTGAATCCTCCCAAAGAAAA
TGAATTGGCCGTTGCTCAAGTAACGGGTCACCCAAGAATATTATTCAAAGACTACTTGTATACTTTACAC
GATTATGGTTACGATGTCGAAATCGAAAGCTATTCTAAATGGAAGAAATCATTGGAGGCGTCTGTTATTG
ACAGGAATGAAGAAAATGCGTTGTATCCTTTGCTACACATGGTCTTAGACAACTTACCTGAAAGTACCAA
AGCTCCGGAACTAGACGATAGGAACGCCGTGGCATCTTTAAAGAAAGACACCGCATGGACAGGTGTTGAT
TGGTCTAATGGAATAGGTGTTACTCCAGAAGAGGTTGGTATATATATTGCATTTTTAAACAAGGTTGGAT
TTTTACCTCCACCAACTCATAATGACAAACTTCCACTGCCAAGTATAGAACTAACTCAAGCGCAAATAAG
TCTAGTTGCTTCAGGTGCTGGTGCTCGTGGAAGCTCCGCAGCAGCTTAA
